Addgene plasmid #30134: pENTR APP shRNA 1
Depositing lab: Dennis Selkoe & Tracy Young-Pearse. Depositing organization: Brigham and Women's Hospital. Publication: A critical function for beta-amyloid precursor protein in neuronal migration revealed by in utero RNA interference. Young-Pearse TL, Bai J, Chang R, Zheng JB, LoTurco JJ, Selkoe DJ. J Neurosci. 2007 Dec 26. 27(52):14459-69. 10.1523/JNEUROSCI.4701-07.2007 PubMed 18160654.
Backbone
  Vector backbone: pENTR
  Backbone manufacturer: Invitrogen
  Backbone size w/o insert (bp): 2700
  Vector type: Mammalian Expression
Growth in bacteria
  Bacterial resistance: Kanamycin, 50 μg/mL
  Growth temperature: 37°C
  Growth strain: DH5alpha
  Copy number: High Copy
Gene/Insert
  Gene/Insert name: APP shRNA 1 (alt name: APP shRNA moderately active)
  gRNA/shRNA sequence: gcacatgaatgtgcagaatgg
  Insert size (bp): 50
  Cloning method: Restriction Enzyme
  Sequencing primers: 5′ n/a
Terms and licenses: Academic/Nonprofit Terms; Industry Terms: Not Available to Industry
Depositor comments: gcacatgaatgtgcagaatgg
How to cite: pENTR APP shRNA 1 was a gift from Dennis Selkoe & Tracy Young-Pearse (Addgene plasmid # 30134 ; http://n2t.net/addgene:30134 ; RRID:Addgene_30134)
