[The description below was written by a language model from this plasmid's Addgene catalogue record.]
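Description:
pENTR APP shRNA 1 is a small mammalian RNA-interference plasmid built on the Invitrogen pENTR backbone (about 2.7 kb without insert), carrying a roughly 50 bp short-hairpin insert directed against the beta-amyloid precursor protein (APP). It is maintained in standard E. coli cloning strains as a high-copy plasmid under kanamycin selection. pENTR vectors are Gateway entry clones, in which the cloned cassette is normally flanked by attL recombination sites so it can be moved by LR recombination into destination vectors. However, no feature table accompanies this record, so the presence and arrangement of those sites, the replication origin and any other elements cannot be confirmed here.

The hairpin was inserted by restriction-enzyme cloning and is catalogued under the alternative name "APP shRNA moderately active", indicating that it gives intermediate rather than maximal knockdown and is one of a series of APP-targeting hairpins of differing potency. The record does not state which promoter drives the shRNA. Hairpins of this kind are usually transcribed from an RNA polymerase III promoter such as U6 or H1, but that is not documented for this construct. The species of the APP transcript being targeted is also not given, and no reporter or mammalian selection marker is listed.

According to the associated publication, the construct was used for in utero RNA interference to reduce APP expression in the developing brain and to examine the protein's role in neuronal migration. A moderately active hairpin is useful in such work for relating the degree of knockdown to the severity of the phenotype.
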