>Addgene plasmid #30134 | pENTR APP shRNA 1 | addgene partial sequence | sequence record 35899 | M13pUC-fwd 5'-CCCAGTCACGACGTTGTAAAACG-3'
CCAATAATGATTTTATTTTGACTGATAGTGACCTGTTCGTTGCAACAAATTGATGAGCAATGCTTTTTTA
TAATGCCAACTTTGTACAAAAAAGCAGGCTTTAAAGGAACCAATTCAGTCGACTGGATCCGGTACCAAGG
TCGGGCAGGAAGAGGGCCTATTTCCCATGATTCCTTCATATTTGCATATACGATACAAGGCTGTTAGAGA
GATAATTAGAATTAATTTGACTGTAAACACAAAGATATTAGTACAAAATACGTGACGTAGAAAGTAATAA
TTTCTTGGGTAGTTTGCAGTTTTAAAATTATGTTTTAAAATGGACTATCATATGCTTACCGTAACTTGAA
AGTATTTCGATTTCTTGGCTTTATATATCTTGTGGAAAGGACGAAACACCACACATGAATGTGCAGAATG
GCGAACCATTCTGCACATTCATGTGCTTTTTTCTAGACCCAGCTTTCTTGTACAAAGTTGGCATTATAAG
AAAGCATTGCTTATCAATTTGTTGCAACGAACAGGTCACTATCAGTCAAAATAAAATCATTATTTGCCAT
CCAGCTGATATCCCCTATAGTGAGTCGTATTACATGGTCATAGCTGTTTCCTGGCAGCTCTGGCCCGTGT
CTCAAAATCTCTGATGTTACATTGCACAAGATAAAAATATATCATCATGAACAATAAAACTGTCTGCTTA
CATAAACAGTAATACAAGGGGTGTTATGAGCCATATTCAACGGGAAACGTCGAGGCCGCGATTAAATTCC
AACATGGATGCTGATTTATATGGGTATAAATGGGCTCGCGATAATGTCGGGCAATCAGGTGCGACAATCT
ATCGCTTGTATGGGAAG
